Addgene plasmid #48579: pFUSB4_TCAT
Depositing lab: Stephen Ekker. Depositing organization: Mayo Foundation for Medical Education and Research. Publication: High Efficiency In Vivo Genome Engineering with a Simplified 15-RVD GoldyTALEN Design. Ma AC, Lee HB, Clark KJ, Ekker SC. PLoS One. 2013 May 29;8(5):e65259. doi: 10.1371/journal.pone.0065259. Print 2013. PubMed 23734242.
Backbone
  Vector backbone: pFUS_B4
  Vector type: Mammalian Expression, TALEN
Growth in bacteria
  Bacterial resistance: Spectinomycin, 50 μg/mL
  Growth temperature: 37°C
  Growth strain: Top10
  Copy number: Unknown
Gene/Insert
  Gene/Insert name: RVD sequence: NG HD NI NG
  Species: Synthetic
  Cloning method: Unknown
  Sequencing primers: 5′ ttgatgcctggcagttccct; 3′ cgaaccgaacaggcttatgt
Terms and licenses: Academic/Nonprofit Terms; Industry Terms: Not Available to Industry
Depositor comments: Plasmid was created using Golden Gate cloning.
How to cite: pFUSB4_TCAT was a gift from Stephen Ekker (Addgene plasmid # 48579 ; http://n2t.net/addgene:48579 ; RRID:Addgene_48579)
