[The description below was written by a language model from this plasmid's Addgene catalogue record and pLannotate feature annotations shown in this document.]
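Description:
pFUSB4_TCAT is a small (about 2.9 kb) intermediate array plasmid for Golden Gate assembly of TAL effector nucleases, built in the pFUS_B4 backbone. It carries a pre-assembled synthetic block of four TALE repeats with the repeat-variable diresidues NG HD NI NG. Under the standard TALE code these specify the bases T, C, A and T, hence the name. The depositor notes that the array was made by Golden Gate cloning. The catalogue lists the vector type as mammalian expression/TALEN, but the annotated features include no eukaryotic promoter, nuclease domain or polyadenylation signal. The plasmid is therefore better understood as a bacterial holding vector for a repeat module than as an expression construct in its own right.

The feature table annotates only backbone elements. Propagation in E. coli relies on a high-copy ColE1/pUC-type origin. Selection uses the aadA aminoglycoside adenylyltransferase gene, which confers spectinomycin and streptomycin resistance. Upstream of this gene lie a fragment of the class 1 integron Pc promoter and a remnant of a gentamicin acetyltransferase gene. Short lacZα and lacI fragments and the rrnB T1 and T2 terminators are also detected. The lacZα remnant is consistent with replacement of a blue/white screening cassette by the repeat array, though the record does not say so. The TALE repeats themselves are not annotated and presumably occupy the unannotated region near the start of the sequence.

The associated publication describes a simplified 15-RVD GoldyTALEN design for in vivo genome engineering. This suggests the plasmid is one of a library of ready-made four-repeat modules, combined with other array plasmids and a final TALEN backbone to speed construction of custom nucleases.
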