Features (pLannotate 1.2.2; 8 found; start..end, strand, type, name):
      3..39      -  CDS            lacZα (fragment): LacZα fragment of β-galactosidase; lacZ fragment
    596..619     +  promoter       Pc promoter (fragment): intI1 (promoter lies within the coding sequence); class 1 integron promoter
    795..851     +  CDS            GmR (fragment): gentamycin acetyltransferase; aacC1; confers resistance to gentamycin
    858..1649    +  CDS            SmR: aminoglycoside adenylyltransferase (Murphy, 1985); aadA; confers resistance to spectinomycin and streptomycin
   1742..2330    +  rep_origin     ori: high-copy-number ColE1/pMB1/pBR322/pUC origin of replication
   2513..2605    +  CDS            lacI (fragment): lac repressor; lacI; The lac repressor binds to the lac operator to inhibit transcription in E. coli. This inhibition can be relieved by adding lactose or isopropyl-β-D-thiogalactopyranoside (IPTG).
   2660..2687    -  terminator     rrnB T2 terminator: transcription terminator T2 from the E. coli rrnB gene
   2819..2862    +  terminator     rrnB T1 terminator: Escherichia coli rrnB; transcription terminator T1 from the E. coli rrnB gene
>Addgene plasmid #48579 | pFUSB4_TCAT | depositor full sequence | sequence record 70279 | Full Sequence
ATGTTTTCCCAGTCACGACGTTGTAAAACGACGGCCAGTCTTAAGCGTCTCATGGCCTGACCCCGGACCA
AGTGGTGGCCTATCGCCAGCAACGGTGGCGGCAAGCAAGCGCTCGAAACGGTGCAGCGGCTGTTGCCGGT
GCTGTGCCAGGACCATGGCCTGACTCCGGACCAAGTGGTGGCTATCGCCAGCCACGATGGCGGCAAGCAA
GCGCTCGAAACGGTGCAGCGGCTGTTGCCGGTGCTGTGCCAGGACCATGGCCTGACCCCGGACCAAGTGG
TGGCTATCGCCAGCAACATTGGCGGCAAGCAAGCGCTCGAAACGGTGCAGCGGCTGTTGCCGGTGCTGTG
CCAGGACCATGGCCTGACCCCGGACCAAGTGGTGGCTATCGCCAGCAACGGTGGCGGCAAGCAAGCGCTC
GAAACGGTGCAGCGGCTGTTGCCGGTGCTGTGCCAGGACCATGGCCTGACCCCGGACCAAGTGGTGGCTA
TCGAGACGTCTAGACCAGCCAGGACAGAAATGCCTCGACTTCGCTGCTACCCAAGGTTGCCGGGTGACGC
ACACCGTGGAAACGGATGAAGGCACGAACCCAGTGGACATAAGCCTGTTCGGTTCGTAAGCTGTAATGCA
AGTAGCGTATGCGCTCACGCAACTGGTCCAGAACCTTGACCGAACGCAGCGGTGGTAACGGCGCAGTGGC
GGTTTTCATGGCTTGTTATGACTGTTTTTTTGGGGTACAGTCTATGCCTCGGGCATCCAAGCAGCAAGCG
CGTTACGCCGTGGGTCGATGTTTGATGTTATGGAGCAGCAACGATGTTACGCAGCAGGGCAGTCGCCCTA
AAACAAAGTTAAACATTATGAGGGAAGCGGTGATCGCCGAAGTATCGACTCAACTATCAGAGGTAGTTGG
CGTCATCGAGCGCCATCTCGAACCGACGTTGCTGGCCGTACATTTGTACGGCTCCGCAGTGGATGGCGGC
CTGAAGCCACACAGTGATATTGATTTGCTGGTTACGGTGACCGTAAGGCTTGATGAAACAACGCGGCGAG
CTTTGATCAACGACCTTTTGGAAACTTCGGCTTCCCCTGGAGAGAGCGAGATTCTCCGCGCTGTAGAAGT
CACCATTGTTGTGCACGACGACATCATTCCGTGGCGTTATCCAGCTAAGCGCGAACTGCAATTTGGAGAA
TGGCAGCGCAATGACATTCTTGCAGGTATCTTCGAGCCAGCCACGATCGACATTGATCTGGCTATCTTGC
TGACAAAAGCAAGAGAACATAGCGTTGCCTTGGTAGGTCCAGCGGCGGAGGAACTCTTTGATCCGGTTCC
TGAACAGGATCTATTTGAGGCGCTAAATGAAACCTTAACGCTATGGAACTCGCCGCCCGACTGGGCTGGC
GATGAGCGAAATGTAGTGCTTACGTTGTCCCGCATTTGGTACAGCGCAGTAACCGGCAAAATCGCGCCGA
AGGATGTCGCTGCCGACTGGGCAATGGAGCGCCTGCCGGCCCAGTATCAGCCCGTCATACTTGAAGCTAG
ACAGGCTTATCTTGGACAAGAAGAAGATCGCTTGGCCTCGCGCGCAGATCAGTTGGAAGAATTTGTCCAC
TACGTGAAAGGCGAGATCACCAAGGTAGTCGGCAAATAACCCTCGAGCCACCCATGACCAAAATCCCTTA
ACGTGAGTTACGCGTCGTTCCACTGAGCGTCAGACCCCGTAGAAAAGATCAAAGGATCTTCTTGAGATCC
TTTTTTTCTGCGCGTAATCTGCTGCTTGCAAACAAAAAAACCACCGCTACCAGCGGTGGTTTGTTTGCCG
GATCAAGAGCTACCAACTCTTTTTCCGAAGGTAACTGGCTTCAGCAGAGCGCAGATACCAAATACTGTCC
TTCTAGTGTAGCCGTAGTTAGGCCACCACTTCAAGAACTCTGTAGCACCGCCTACATACCTCGCTCTGCT
AATCCTGTTACCAGTGGCTGCTGCCAGTGGCGATAAGTCGTGTCTTACCGGGTTGGACTCAAGACGATAG
TTACCGGATAAGGCGCAGCGGTCGGGCTGAACGGGGGGTTCGTGCACACAGCCCAGCTTGGAGCGAACGA
CCTACACCGAACTGAGATACCTACAGCGTGAGCATTGAGAAAGCGCCACGCTTCCCGAAGGGAGAAAGGC
GGACAGGTATCCGGTAAGCGGCAGGGTCGGAACAGGAGAGCGCACGAGGGAGCTTCCAGGGGGAAACGCC
TGGTATCTTTATAGTCCTGTCGGGTTTCGCCACCTCTGACTTGAGCGTCGATTTTTGTGATGCTCGTCAG
GGGGGCGGAGCCTATGGAAAAACGCCAGCAACGCGGCCTTTTTACGGTTCCTGGCCTTTTGCTGGCCTTT
TGCTCACATGTTCTTTCCTGCGTTATCCCCTGATTCTGTGGATAACCGTATTACCGCCTTTGAGTGAGCT
GATACCGCTCGCCGCAGCCGAACGACCGAGCGCAGCGAGTCAGTGAGCGAGGAAGCGGAAGAGCGCCCAA
TACGCAAACCGCCTCTCCCCGCGCGTTGGCCGATTCATTAATGCAGCTGGCACGACAGGTTTCCCGACTG
GAAAGCGGGCAGTGAGCGCAACGCAATTAATACGCGTACCGCTAGCCAGGAAGAGTTTGTAGAAACGCAA
AAAGGCCATCCGTCAGGATGGCCTTCTGCTTAGTTTGATGCCTGGCAGTTTATGGCGGGCGTCCTGCCCG
CCACCCTCCGGGCCGTTGCTTCACAACGTTCAAATCCGCTCCCGGCGGATTTGTCCTACTCAGGAGAGCG
TTCACCGACAAACAACAGATAAAACGAAAGGCCCAGTCTTCCGACTGAGCCTTTCGTTTTATTTGATGCC
TGGCAGTTCCCTACTCTCGCGTTAACGCTAGCATGG
