>Addgene plasmid #48579 | pFUSB4_TCAT | addgene partial sequence | sequence record 71357 | pCR8_F1 5'-ttgatgcctggcagttccct-3'
TCACGACGTTGTAAAACGACGGCCAGTCTTAAGCGTCTCATGGCCTGACCCCGGACCAAGTGGTGGCTAT
CGCCAGCAACGGTGGCGGCAAGCAAGCGCTCGAAACGGTGCAGCGGCTGTTGCCGGTGCTGTGCCAGGAC
CATGGCCTGACTCCGGACCAAGTGGTGGCTATCGCCAGCCACGATGGCGGCAAGCAAGCGCTCGAAACGG
TGCAGCGGCTGTTGCCGGTGCTGTGCCAGGACCATGGCCTGACCCCGGACCAAGTGGTGGCTATCGCCAG
CAACATTGGCGGCAAGCAAGCGCTCGAAACGGTGCAGCGGCTGTTGCCGGTGCTGTGCCAGGACCATGGC
CTGACCCCGGACCAAGTGGTGGCTATCGCCAGCAACGGTGGCGGCAAGCAAGCGCTCGAAACGGTGCAGC
GGCTGTTGCCGGTGCTGTGCCAGGACCATGGCCTGACCCCGGACCAAGTGGTGGCTATCGAGACGTCTAG
ACCAGCCAGGACAGAAATGCCTCGACTTCGCTGCTACCCAAGGTTGCCGGGTGACGCACACCGTGGAAAC
GGATGAAGGCACGAACCCAGTGGACATAAGCCTGTTCGGTTCGTAAGCTGTAATGCAAGTAGCGTATGCG
CTCACGCAACTGGTCCAGAACCTTGACCGAACGCAGCGGTGGTAACGGCGCAGTGGCGGTTTTCATGGCT
TGTTATGACTGTTTTTTTGGGGTACAGTCTATGCCTCGGGCATCCAAGCAGCAAGCGCGTTACGCCGTGG
GTCGATGTTTGATGTTATGGAGCAGCAACGATGTTACGCAGCAGGGCAGTCGCCCTAAAACAAAGTTAAA
CATTATGA
